>Addgene plasmid #165406 | pSB3K3-CT67 | addgene full sequence | sequence record 330505 | Addgene NGS Result
GAATTCGCGGCCGCTTCTAGAGACATTGATTATTTGCACGGCGTCACACTTTGCTATGCCATAGCAAGAT
AGTCCATAAGATTAGCGGATCCTACCTGACGCTTTTTATCGCAACTCTCTACTGTTTCTCCATACCGTTT
TTTTGGGCTAGCTACTAGAGAAAGAGGAGAAATACTAGATGACTATAATGATAAAAAAATCGGATTTTTT
GGCAATTCCATCGGAGGAGTATAAAGGTATTCTAAGTCTTCGTTATCAAGTGTTTAAGCAAAGACTTGAG
TGGGACTTAGTTGTAGAAAATAACCTTGAATCAGATGAGTATGATAACTCAAATGCAGAATATATTTATG
CTTGTGATGATACTGAAAATGTAAGTGGATGCTGGCGTTTATTACCTACAACAGGTGATTATATGCTGAA
AAGTGTTTTTCCTGAATTGCTTGGTCAACAGAGTGCTCCCAAAGATCCTAATATAGTCGAATTAAGTCGT
TTTGCTGTAGGTAAAAATAGCTCAAAGATAAATAACTCTGCTAGTGAAATTACAATGAAACTATTTGAAG
CTATATATAAACACGCTGTTAGTCAAGGTATTACAGAATATGTAACAGTAACATCAACAGCAATAGAGCG
ATTTTTAAAGCGTATTAAAGTTCCTTGTCATCGTATTGGAGACAAAGAAATTCATGTATTAGGTGATACT
AAATCGGTTGTATTGTCTATGCCTATTAATGAACAGTTTAAAAAAGCAGTCTTAAATGCTGCAAACGACG
AAAACTACGCTTTAGTAGCTTAATAACTCTGATAGTGCTAGTGTAGATCTCTACTAGAGCCAGGCATCAA
ATAAAACGAAAGGCTCAGTCGAAAGACTGGGCCTTTCGTTTTATCTGTTGTTTGTCGGTGAACGCTCTCT
ACTAGAGTCACACTGGCTCACCTTCGGGTGGGCCTTTCTGCGTTTATATACTAGAGACATTGATTATTTG
CACGGCGTCACACTTTGCTATGCCATAGCAAGATAGTCCATAAGATTAGCGGATCCTACCTGACGCTTTT
TATCGCAACTCTCTACTGTTTCTCCATACCGTTTTTTTGGGCTAGCTACTAGAGAAAGAGGAGAAATACT
AGATGCGTAAAGGAGAAGAACTTTTCACTGGAGTTGTCCCAATTCTTGTTGAATTAGATGGTGATGTTAA
TGGGCACAAATTTTCTGTCAGTGGAGAGGGTGAAGGTGATGCAACATACGGAAAACTTACCCTTAAATTT
ATTTGCACTACTGGAAAACTACCTGTTCCATGGCCAACACTTGTCACTACTTTCGGTTATGGTGTTCAAT
GCTTTGCGAGATACCCAGATCATATGAAACAGCATGACTTTTTCAAGAGTGCCATGCCCGAAGGTTATGT
ACAGGAAAGAACTATATTTTTCAAAGATGACGGGAACTACAAGACACGTGCTGAAGTCAAGTTTGAAGGT
GGTACCCTTGTTAATAGAATCGAGTTAAAAGGTATTGATTTTAAAGAAGATGGAAACATTCTTGGACACA
AATTGGAATACAACTATAACTCACACAATGTATACATCATGGCAGACAAACAAAAGAATGGAATCAAAGT
TAACTTCAAAATTAGACACAACATTGAAGATGGAAGCGTTCAACTAGCAGACCATTATCAACAAAATACT
CCAATTGGCGATGGCCCTGTCCTTTTACCAGACAACCATTACCTGTCCACACAATCTGCCCTTTCGAAAG
ATCCCAACGAAAAGAGAGACCACATGGTCCTTCTTGAGTTTGTAACAGCTGCTGGGATTACACATGGCAT
GGATGAACTATACAAAAGGCCTGCTGCAAACGACGAAAACTACGCTTTAGTAGCTTAATAATACTAGAGC
CAGGCATCAAATAAAACGAAAGGCTCAGTCGAAAGACTGGGCCTTTCGTTTTATCTGTTGTTTGTCGGTG
AACGCTCTCTACTAGAGTCACACTGGCTCACCTTCGGGTGGGCCTTTCTGCGTTTATATACTAGAGACAT
TGATTATTTGCACGGCGTCACACTTTGCTATGCCATAGCAAGATAGTCCATAAGATTAGCGGATCCTACC
TGACGCTTTTTATCGCAACTCTCTACTGTTTCTCCATACCGTTTTTTTGGGCTAGCTACTAGAGAAAGAG
GAGAAATACTAGATGGCTGAAGCGCAAAATGATCCCCTGCTGCCGGGATACTCGTTTAACGCCCATCTGG
TGGCGGGTTTAACGCCGATTGAGGCCAATGGTTATCTCGATTTTTTTATCGACCGACCGCTGGGAATGAA
AGGTTATATTCTCAATCTCACCATTCGCGGTCAGGGGGTGGTGAAAAATCAGGGACGAGAATTTGTCTGC
CGACCGGGTGATATTTTGCTGTTCCCGCCAGGAGAGATTCATCACTACGGTCGTCATCCGGAGGCTCGCG
AATGGTATCACCAGTGGGTTTACTTTCGTCCGCGCGCCTACTGGCATGAATGGCTTAACTGGCCGTCAAT
ATTTGCCAATACGGGTTTCTTTCGCCCGGATGAAGCGCACCAGCCGCATTTCAGCGACCTGTTTGGGCAA
ATCATTAACGCCGGGCAAGGGGAAGGGCGCTATTCGGAGCTGCTGGCGATAAATCTGCTTGAGCAATTGT
TACTGCGGCGCATGGAAGCGATTAACGAGTCGCTCCATCCACCGATGGATAATCGGGTACGCGAGGCTTG
TCAGTACATCAGCGATCACCTGGCAGACAGCAATTTTGATATCGCCAGCGTCGCACAGCATGTTTGCCTG
TCGCCGTCGCGTCTGTCACATCTTTTCCGCCAGCAGTTAGGGATTAGCGTCTTAAGCTGGCGCGAGGACC
AACGCATCAGCCAGGCGAAGCTGCTTTTGAGCACTACCCGGATGCCTATCGCCACCGTCGGTCGCAATGT
TGGTTTTGACGATCAACTCTATTTCTCGCGAGTATTTAAAAAATGCACCGGGGCCAGCCCGAGCGAGTTC
CGTGCCGGTTGTGAAGAAAAAGTGAATGATGTAGCCGTCAAGTTGTCATAATAAACTACTAGAGCCAGGC
ATCAAATAAAACGAAAGGCTCAGTCGAAAGACTGGGCCTTTCGTTTTATCTGTTGTTTGTCGGTGAACGC
TCTCTACTAGAGTCACACTGGCTCACCTTCGGGTGGGCCTTTCTGCGTTTATATACTAGTAGCGGCCGCT
GCAGGCTTCCTCGCTCACTGACTCGCTGCGCTCGGTCGTTCGGCTGCGGCGAGCGGTATCAGCTCACTCA
AAGGCGGTAATCTCGAGTCCCGTCAAGTCAGCGTAATGCTCTGCCAGTGTTACAACCAATTAACCAATTC
TGATTAGAAAAACTCATCGAGCATCAAATGAAACTGCAATTTATTCATATCAGGATTATCGATACCATAT
TTTTGAAAAAGCCGTTTCTGTAATGAAGGAGAAAACTCACCGAGGCAGTTCCATAGGATGGCAAGATCCT
GGTATCGGTCTGCGATTCCGACTCGTCCAACATCAATACAACCTATTAATTTCCCCTCGTCAAAAATAAG
GTTATCAAGTGAGAAATCACCATGAGTGACGACTGAATCCGGTGAGAATGGCAAAAGCTTATGCATTTCT
TTCCAGACTTGTTCAACAGGCCAGCCATTACGCTCGTCATCAAAATCACTCGCATCAACCAAACCGTTAT
TCATTCGTGATTGCGCCTGAGCGAGACGAAATACGCGATCGCTGTTAAAAGGACAATTACAAACAGGAAT
CGAATGCAACCGGCGCAGGAACACTGCCAGCGCATCAACAATATTTTCACCTGAATCAGGATATTCTTCT
AATACCTGGAATGCTGTTTTCCCGGGGATCGCAGTGGTGAGTAACCATGCATCATCAGGAGTACGGATAA
AATGCTTGATGGTCGGAAGAGGCATAAATTCCGTCAGCCAGTTTAGTCTGACCATCTCATCTGTAACATC
ATTGGCAACGCTACCTTTGCCATGTTTCAGAAACAACTCTGGCGCATCGGGCTTCCCATACAATCGATAG
ATTGTCGCACCTGATTGCCCGACATTATCGCGAGCCCATTTATACCCATATAAATCAGCATCCATGTTGG
AATTTAATCGCGGCCTGGAGCAAGACGTTTCCCGTTGAATATGGCTCATAACACCCCTTGTATTACTGTT
TATGTAAGCAGACAGTTTTATTGTTCATGATGATATATTTTTATCTTGTGCAATGTAACATCAGAGATTT
TGAGACACAACGTGGCTTTGTTGAATAAATCGAACTTTTGCTGAGTTGAAGGATCAGATCACGCATCTTC
CCGACAACGCAGACCGTTCCGTGGCAAAGCAAAAGTTCAAAATCACCAACTGGTCCACCTACAACAAAGC
TCTCATCAACCGTGGCTCCCTCACTTTCTGGCTGGATGATGGGGCGATTCAGGCCTGGTATGAGTCAGCA
ACACCTTCTTCACGAGGCAGACCTCAGCGCTAGCGGAGTGTATACTGGCTTACTATGTTGGCACTGATGA
GGGTGTCAGTGAAGTGCTTCATGTGGCAGGAGAAAAAAGGCTGCACCGGTGCGTCAGCAGAATATGTGAT
ACAGGATATATTCCGCTTCCTCGCTCACTGACTCGCTACGCTCGGTCGTTCGACTGCGGCGAGCGGAAAT
GGCTTACGAACGGGGCGGAGATTTCCTGGAAGATGCCAGGAAGATACTTAACAGGGAAGTGAGAGGGCCG
CGGCAAAGCCGTTTTTCCATAGGCTCCGCCCCCTGACAAGCATCACGAAATCTGACGCTCAAATCAGTGG
TGGCGAAACCCGACAGGACTATAAAGATACCAGGCGTTTCCCCCTGGCGGCTCCCTCGTGCGCTCTCCTG
TTCCTGCCTTTCGGTTTACCGGTGTCATTCCGCTGTTATGGCCGCGTTTGTCTCATTCCACGCCTGACAC
TCAGTTCCGGGTAGGCAGTTCGCTCCAAGCTGGACTGTATGCACGAACCCCCCGTTCAGTCCGACCGCTG
CGCCTTATCCGGTAACTATCGTCTTGAGTCCAACCCGGAAAGACATGCAAAAGCACCACTGGCAGCAGCC
ACTGGTAATTGATTTAGAGGAGTTAGTCTTGAAGTCATGCGCCGGTTAAGGCTAAACTGAAAGGACAAGT
TTTGGTGACTGCGCTCCTCCAAGCCAGTTACCTCGGTTCAAAGAGTTGGTAGCTCAGAGAACCTTCAAAA
AACCGCCCTGCAAGGCGGTTTTTTCGTTTTCAGAGCAAGAGATTACGCGCAGACCAAAACGATCTCAAGA
AGATCATCTTATTAAGGGGTCTGACGCTCAGTGGAACGAAAACTCACGTTAAGGGATTTTGGTCATGAGA
TTATCAAAAAGGATCTTCACCTAGATCCTTTTAAATTAAAAATGAAGTTTTAAATCAATCTAAAGTATAT
ATGAGTAAACTTGGTCTGACAGTTACCAATGCTTAATCAGTGAGGCACCTATCTCAGCGATCTGTCTATT
TCGTTCATCCATAGTTGCCTGACTCCCCGTCGTGTAGATAACTACGATACGGGAGGGCTTACCATCTGGC
CCCAGTGCTGCAATGATACCGCGAGACCCACGCTCACCGGCTCCAGATTTATCAGCAATAAACCAGCCAG
CCGGAAGGGCCGAGCGCAGAAGTGGTCCTGCAACTTTATCCGCCTCCATCCAGTCTATTCCATGGTGCCA
CCTGACGTCTAAGAAACCATTATTATCATGACATTAACCTATAAAAATAGGCGTATCACGAGGCAGAATT
TCAGATAAAAAAAATCCTTAGCTTTCGCTAAGGATGATTTCTG
Features (pLannotate 1.2.2; 22 found; start..end, strand, type, name):
      1..22      +  misc_feature   BioBrick prefix: BioBrick prefix for parts that do not start with "ATG"
     23..133     +  promoter       araBAD promoter (fragment): araBAD; promoter of the L-arabinose operon of E. coli; the araC regulatory gene is transcribed in the opposite direction (Guzman et al., 1995)
    179..757     +  CDS            luxI: LUXI_ALIFS - Protein inferred from homology: Swiss-Prot protein existence level 3. Required for the synthesis of OHHL (N-(3-oxohexanoyl)-L- homoserine lactone) also known as VAI or N-(beta-ketocaproyl)homoserine lactone or 3-oxo-N-(tetrahydro-2-oxo-3-furanyl)-hexanamide, an autoinducer molecule which binds to LuxR and thus acts in bioluminescence regulation. From Aliivibrio fischeri (Vibrio fischeri).
    758..790     +  CDS            ssrA tag (LVA): C-terminal peptide that mediates degradation in bacteria through the ClpXP and ClpAP proteases (McGinness et al., 2006) mutant LVA variant that confers accelerated degradation under some conditions (Andersen et al., 1998)
    838..909     +  terminator     rrnB T1 terminator: transcription terminator T1 from the E. coli rrnB gene
    925..952     +  terminator     T7Te terminator: phage T7 early transcription terminator
    967..1077    +  promoter       araBAD promoter (fragment): araBAD; promoter of the L-arabinose operon of E. coli; the araC regulatory gene is transcribed in the opposite direction (Guzman et al., 1995)
   1123..1836    +  CDS            hfriFP: hfriFP is a fluorescent protein published in 2013, derived from Herbaspirillum frisingense.
   1843..1875    +  CDS            ssrA tag (LVA): C-terminal peptide that mediates degradation in bacteria through the ClpXP and ClpAP proteases (McGinness et al., 2006) mutant LVA variant that confers accelerated degradation under some conditions (Andersen et al., 1998)
   1898..1969    +  terminator     rrnB T1 terminator: transcription terminator T1 from the E. coli rrnB gene
   1985..2012    +  terminator     T7Te terminator: phage T7 early transcription terminator
   2027..2137    +  promoter       araBAD promoter (fragment): araBAD; promoter of the L-arabinose operon of E. coli; the araC regulatory gene is transcribed in the opposite direction (Guzman et al., 1995)
   2183..3058    +  CDS            araC: ARAC_ECOLI - Experimental evidence at protein level: Swiss-Prot protein existence level 1. Transcription factor that regulates the expression of several genes involved in the transport and metabolism of L-arabinose (PubMed:4362626, PubMed:328165, PubMed:6251457, PubMed:2962192, PubMed:6319708, PubMed:2231717, PubMed:1447222). Functions both as a positive and a negative regulator (PubMed:328165, PubMed:6251457). In the presence of arabinose, activates the expression of the araBAD, araE, araFGH and araJ promoters (PubMed:4362626, PubMed:328165, PubMed:6251457, PubMed:2962192, PubMed:6319708, Pub
   3083..3154    +  terminator     rrnB T1 terminator: transcription terminator T1 from the E. coli rrnB gene
   3170..3197    +  terminator     T7Te terminator: phage T7 early transcription terminator
   3204..3224    +  misc_feature   BioBrick suffix: universal suffix for all parts
   3364..4179    -  CDS            KanR: aminoglycoside phosphotransferase; aph(3')-Ia; confers resistance to kanamycin in bacteria or G418 (Geneticin®) in eukaryotes
   4506..4532    +  misc_feature   bom (fragment): basis of mobility region from pBR322
   4631..4686    -  rep_origin     RSF ori (fragment): Plasmids containing the RSF 1030 origin of replication can be propagated in E. coli cells that contain additional plasmids with compatible origins.
   4774..5318    -  rep_origin     p15A ori: Plasmids containing the medium-copy-number p15A origin of replication can be propagated in E. coli cells that contain a second plasmid with the ColE1 origin.
   5484..5729    -  CDS            bla(M) (fragment): β-lactamase lacking the signal sequence; bla(M); allows cytosolic expression of β-lactamase
   5808..5851    -  terminator     bacterial terminator: putative bacterial transcription terminator
