[The description below was written by a language model from this plasmid's Addgene catalogue record and pLannotate feature annotations shown in this document.]
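Description:
pSB3K3-CT67 is a bacterial expression plasmid carrying a synthetic gene circuit in the BioBrick backbone pSB3K3. It is maintained in E. coli through a p15A origin of replication, which is compatible with ColE1-type plasmids, and is selected with kanamycin via an aph(3')-Ia (KanR) gene. The purpose field calls the backbone medium copy while the catalogue's copy-number field says low copy; p15A is generally regarded as low-to-medium. Short annotated fragments of an RSF origin, bom and β-lactamase appear to be backbone remnants or partial homology hits rather than functional elements. The catalogue lists a total size of 5,931 bp, whereas the annotated sequencing record is 5,853 nt, so the two differ slightly.

The roughly 3.2 kb CT67 circuit sits between the BioBrick prefix and suffix (EcoRI and PstI sites retained) and consists of three tandem, same-orientation transcription units. Each is driven by an araBAD promoter fragment and closed by a double rrnB T1/T7Te terminator. The first expresses LuxI, the Aliivibrio fischeri synthase for the acyl-homoserine lactone autoinducer sensed by LuxR, fused to an LVA ssrA degradation tag. The second expresses an LVA-tagged fluorescent reporter, which the automated annotation labels hfriFP but the depositor's comment indicates is GFP, carrying a D117G variant said not to affect function. The third expresses AraC, the arabinose-responsive activator of araBAD, from its own target promoter, creating a positive autoregulatory loop. No luxR gene is annotated here, so the LuxI signal presumably feeds a downstream module supplied elsewhere. The associated work concerns resource competition in cascading cell fate transitions in synthetic circuits.
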