Addgene plasmid #165406: pSB3K3-CT67
Purpose: Bacteria gene circuit on medium copy backbone.
Depositing lab: Xiaojun Tian. Depositing organization: Arizona State University. Publication: Winner-takes-all resource competition redirects cascading cell fate transitions. Zhang R, Goetz H, Melendez-Alvarez J, Li J, Ding T, Wang X, Tian XJ. Nat Commun. 2021 Feb 8;12(1):853. doi: 10.1038/s41467-021-21125-3. PubMed 33558556.
Backbone
  Vector backbone: pSB3K3
  Backbone size w/o insert (bp): 2750
  Total vector size (bp): 5931
  Vector type: Bacterial Expression
Growth in bacteria
  Bacterial resistance: Kanamycin, 50 μg/mL
  Growth temperature: 37°C
  Growth strain: DH5alpha
  Copy number: Low Copy
Gene/Insert
  Gene/Insert name: CT67 gene circuit
  Species: Synthetic; E. coli
  Insert size (bp): 3181
  Cloning method: Restriction Enzyme; 5′ cloning site EcoRI (not destroyed); 3′ cloning site PstI (not destroyed)
  Sequencing primers: 5′ tgccacctgacgtctaagaa; 3′ attaccgcctttgagtgagc
Terms and licenses: Academic/Nonprofit Terms; Industry Terms: Not Available to Industry
Depositor comments: Please note that the GFP (D117G) sequence variant does not affect plasmid function.
How to cite: pSB3K3-CT67 was a gift from Xiaojun Tian (Addgene plasmid # 165406 ; http://n2t.net/addgene:165406 ; RRID:Addgene_165406)
